Addgene plasmid #60660: pAAV-EF1α-F-FLEX-mNaChBacMut-T2A-tdTomato
Purpose: Flp-dependent expression of mNaChBacMut-T2A-tdTomato
Depositing lab: Massimo Scanziani. Depositing organization: University of California, San Diego (UCSD). Publication: Equalizing excitation-inhibition ratios across visual cortical neurons. Xue M, Atallah BV, Scanziani M. Nature. 2014 Jul 31;511(7511):596-600. doi: 10.1038/nature13321. Epub 2014 Jun 22. PubMed 25043046.
Backbone
  Vector backbone: pAAV
  Backbone size w/o insert (bp): 5639
  Total vector size (bp): 7939
  Vector type: AAV
Growth in bacteria
  Bacterial resistance: Ampicillin, 100 μg/mL
  Growth temperature: 37°C
  Growth strain: Stbl3
  Copy number: Unknown
Gene/Insert
  Gene/Insert name: FLEX-mNaChBacMut-T2A-tdTomato
  Species: e. coli
  Insert size (bp): 2300
  Mutation: E191K
  Promoter: EF1α
  Cloning method: Unknown
  Sequencing primers: 5′ EF1a-Fwd; 3′ WPRE-R
Terms and licenses: Academic/Nonprofit Terms; Industry Terms: Not Available to Industry
How to cite: pAAV-EF1α-F-FLEX-mNaChBacMut-T2A-tdTomato was a gift from Massimo Scanziani (Addgene plasmid # 60660 ; http://n2t.net/addgene:60660 ; RRID:Addgene_60660)
