[The description below was written by a language model from this plasmid's Addgene catalogue record, the feature table of its GenBank file and pLannotate feature annotations shown in this document.]
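Description:
pAAV-EF1α-F-FLEX-mNaChBacMut-T2A-tdTomato is an adeno-associated virus transfer plasmid of about 7.9 kb, built on a pAAV backbone for Flp recombinase-dependent expression of a mutant sodium channel together with a red fluorescent reporter. It is propagated in E. coli under ampicillin selection (AmpR/β-lactamase) from a high-copy ColE1/pUC-type origin, and the backbone also carries an f1 phage origin. AAV2 inverted terminal repeats flank the expression cassette and allow it to be packaged into recombinant AAV particles. In the sequenced record the left ITR is detected only as fragments, while the right one is annotated in full.

Between the ITRs, the human EF1α promoter drives a cassette that is followed by a WPRE, which enhances transcript stability and expression, and an hGH polyadenylation signal. The coding unit consists of mNaChBac carrying the E191K substitution, a 2A self-cleaving peptide and tdTomato. It is placed in reverse orientation relative to the promoter, so no functional transcript is made in the starting state. The cassette is bracketed by two pairs of heterotypic Flp target sites, F14 and wild-type FRT, arranged in opposing orientation as a FLEX switch. Flp inverts the cassette through one pair and then excises a site through the other, locking the open reading frame in the sense orientation. The channel and tdTomato are then produced as separate proteins from one transcript, so red fluorescence marks the expressing cells.

The catalogue lists the insert species as E. coli, and the record does not describe the functional effect of E191K. The associated publication concerns excitation-inhibition ratios across visual cortical neurons, which suggests use in Flp-defined neuronal populations.
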