LOCUS       pAAV_EF1a_F14FRTFl 7939 bp ds-DNA linear 05-OCT-2011
DEFINITION  .
ACCESSION
VERSION
SOURCE      .
  ORGANISM  .
COMMENT
COMMENT     ApEinfo:methylated:1
FEATURES             Location/Qualifiers
     misc_feature    4056..4664
                     /label=WPRE
                     /ApEinfo_fwdcolor=#666666
                     /ApEinfo_revcolor=green
     misc_feature    1..141
                     /label=L-ITR
                     /ApEinfo_fwdcolor=#ffd404
                     /ApEinfo_revcolor=green
     misc_feature    complement(2994..2995)
                     /label=extra 2 bps to make in-frame
                     /ApEinfo_fwdcolor=#ff0000
                     /ApEinfo_revcolor=#ff1c0e
     misc_feature    5202..5342
                     /label=R-ITR
                     /ApEinfo_fwdcolor=#ffd00a
                     /ApEinfo_revcolor=green
     misc_feature    complement(3922..3955)
                     /label=F14
                     /ApEinfo_fwdcolor=#ffdd07
                     /ApEinfo_revcolor=#ffdd07
     misc_feature    156..1419
                     /label=EF1a promoter
                     /ApEinfo_fwdcolor=#ff08b6
                     /ApEinfo_revcolor=green
     Region          complement(4006..4039)
                     /label=FRT
                     /ApEinfo_fwdcolor=pink
                     /ApEinfo_revcolor=pink
     misc_feature    1420..1425
                     /label=KpnI
                     /ApEinfo_fwdcolor=cyan
                     /ApEinfo_revcolor=green
     misc_feature    1426..1459
                     /label=F14(1)
                     /ApEinfo_label=F14
                     /ApEinfo_fwdcolor=#ffdd07
                     /ApEinfo_revcolor=#ffdd07
     misc_feature    4042..4047
                     /label=EcoRI
                     /ApEinfo_fwdcolor=cyan
                     /ApEinfo_revcolor=green
     Region          1510..1543
                     /label=FRT(1)
                     /ApEinfo_label=FRT
                     /ApEinfo_fwdcolor=pink
                     /ApEinfo_revcolor=pink
     misc_feature    1544..1549
                     /label=EcoRI(1)
                     /ApEinfo_label=EcoRI
                     /ApEinfo_fwdcolor=#ff0510
                     /ApEinfo_revcolor=green
     misc_feature    2988..2993
                     /label=BamHI
                     /ApEinfo_fwdcolor=cyan
                     /ApEinfo_revcolor=#230fff
     misc_feature    complement(1550..2980)
                     /label=tdTomato
                     /ApEinfo_fwdcolor=#ff7477
                     /ApEinfo_revcolor=green
     misc_feature    3900..3905
                     /label=SnaBI
                     /ApEinfo_fwdcolor=cyan
                     /ApEinfo_revcolor=cyan
     misc_feature    3894..3899
                     /label=NheI
                     /ApEinfo_fwdcolor=#ff1801
                     /ApEinfo_revcolor=green
     misc_feature    3914..3921
                     /label=PacI
                     /ApEinfo_fwdcolor=cyan
                     /ApEinfo_revcolor=green
     misc_feature    complement(2996..3058)
                     /label=2A
                     /ApEinfo_fwdcolor=cyan
                     /ApEinfo_revcolor=green
     misc_feature    3906..3913
                     /label=AscI
                     /ApEinfo_fwdcolor=#ff0208
                     /ApEinfo_revcolor=green
     misc_feature    complement(3065..3886)
                     /label=mNaChBac
                     /ApEinfo_fwdcolor=#ffcf06
                     /ApEinfo_revcolor=green
     misc_feature    complement(3314..3316)
                     /label=E191K
                     /ApEinfo_fwdcolor=cyan
                     /ApEinfo_revcolor=cyan
     misc_feature    complement(3059..3064)
                     /label=EcoRV
                     /ApEinfo_fwdcolor=#2609ff
                     /ApEinfo_revcolor=green
ORIGIN
        1 cctgcaggca gctgcgcgct cgctcgctca ctgaggccgc ccgggcaaag cccgggcgtc
       61 gggcgacctt tggtcgcccg gcctcagtga gcgagcgagc gcgcagagag ggagtggcca
      121 actccatcac taggggttcc tgcggccgca cgcgtaagct ttgcaaagat ggataaagtt
      181 ttaaacagag aggaatcttt gcagctaatg gaccttctag gtcttgaaag gagtgggaat
      241 tggctccggt gcccgtcagt gggcagagcg cacatcgccc acagtccccg agaagttggg
      301 gggaggggtc ggcaattgaa ccggtgccta gagaaggtgg cgcggggtaa actgggaaag
      361 tgatgtcgtg tactggctcc gcctttttcc cgagggtggg ggagaaccgt atataagtgc
      421 agtagtcgcc gtgaacgttc tttttcgcaa cgggtttgcc gccagaacac aggtaagtgc
      481 cgtgtgtggt tcccgcgggc ctggcctctt tacgggttat ggcccttgcg tgccttgaat
      541 tacttccact ggctgcagta cgtgattctt gatcccgagc ttcgggttgg aagtgggtgg
      601 gagagttcga ggccttgcgc ttaaggagcc ccttcgcctc gtgcttgagt tgaggcctgg
      661 cctgggcgct ggggccgccg cgtgcgaatc tggtggcacc ttcgcgcctg tctcgctgct
      721 ttcgataagt ctctagccat ttaaaatttt tgatgacctg ctgcgacgct ttttttctgg
      781 caagatagtc ttgtaaatgc gggccaagat ctgcacactg gtatttcggt ttttggggcc
      841 gcgggcggcg acggggcccg tgcgtcccag cgcacatgtt cggcgaggcg gggcctgcga
      901 gcgcggccac cgagaatcgg acgggggtag tctcaagctg gccggcctgc tctggtgcct
      961 ggcctcgcgc cgccgtgtat cgccccgccc tgggcggcaa ggctggcccg gtcggcacca
     1021 gttgcgtgag cggaaagatg gccgcttccc ggccctgctg cagggagctc aaaatggagg
     1081 acgcggcgct cgggagagcg ggcgggtgag tcacccacac aaaggaaaag ggcctttccg
     1141 tcctcagccg tcgcttcatg tgactccacg gagtaccggg cgccgtccag gcacctcgat
     1201 tagttctcga gcttttggag tacgtcgtct ttaggttggg gggaggggtt ttatgcgatg
     1261 gagtttcccc acactgagtg ggtggagact gaagttaggc cagcttggca cttgatgtaa
     1321 ttctccttgg aatttgccct ttttgagttt ggatcttggt tcattctcaa gcctcagaca
     1381 gtggttcaaa gtttttttct tccatttcag gtgtcgtgaG GTACCGAAGT TCCTATTCTA
     1441 TCAGAAGTAT AGGAACTTCg cagaatggta gctggattgt agctgctatt agcaatatga
     1501 aacctcttaG AAGTTCCTAT TCTCTAGAAA GTATAGGAAC TTCgaattct tacttgtaca
     1561 gctcgtccat gccgtacagg aacaggtggt ggcggccctc ggagcgctcg tactgttcca
     1621 cgatggtgta gtcctcgttg tgggaggtga tgtccagctt ggtgtccacg tagtagtagc
     1681 cgggcagttg cacgggcttc ttggccatgt agatggtctt gaactccacc aggtagtggc
     1741 cgccgtcctt cagcttcagg gcctggtgga tctcgccctt cagcacgccg tcgcgggggt
     1801 acaggcgctc ggtggaggcc tcccagccca tggtcttctt ctgcattacg gggccgtcgg
     1861 gggggaagtt ggtgccgcgc atcttcacct tgtagatcag cgtgccgtcc tgcagggagg
     1921 agtcctgggt cacggtcacc agaccgccgt cctcgaagtt catcacgcgc tcccacttga
     1981 agccctcggg gaaggacagc ttcttgtaat cggggatgtc ggcggggtgc ttcacgtacg
     2041 ccttggagcc gtacatgaac tggggggaca ggatgtccca ggcgaagggc agggggccgc
     2101 ccttggtcac cttcagcttg gcggtctggg tgccctcgta ggggcggccc tcgccctcgc
     2161 cctcgatctc gaactcgtgg ccgttcatgg agccctccat gcgcaccttg aagcgcatga
     2221 actctttgat gacggccatg ttgttgtcct cggaggaggc ggtgccggag ctgccgctgc
     2281 cggtgctgcc ggtgccatgc cccaggaaca ggtggtggcg gccctcggag cgctcgtact
     2341 gttccacgat ggtgtagtcc tcgttgtggg aggtgatgtc cagcttggtg tccacgtagt
     2401 agtagccggg cagttgcacg ggcttcttgg ccatgtagat ggtcttgaac tccaccaggt
     2461 agtggccgcc gtccttcagc ttcagggcct ggtggatctc gcccttcagc acgccgtcgc
     2521 gggggtacag gcgctcggtg gaggcctccc agcccatggt cttcttctgc attacggggc
     2581 cgtcgggggg gaagttggtg ccgcgcatct tcaccttgta gatcagcgtg ccgtcctgca
     2641 gggaggagtc ctgggtcacg gtcaccagac cgccgtcctc gaagttcatc acgcgctccc
     2701 acttgaagcc ctcggggaag gacagcttct tgtaatcggg gatgtcggcg gggtgcttca
     2761 cgtacgcctt ggagccgtac atgaactggg gggacaggat gtcccaggcg aagggcaggg
     2821 ggccgccctt ggtcaccttc agcttggcgg tctgggtgcc ctcgtagggg cggccctcgc
     2881 cctcgccctc gatctcgaac tcgtggccgt tcatggagcc ctccatgcgc accttgaagc
     2941 gcatgaactc tttgatgacc tcctcgccct tgctcaccat GGTGGCGGGA TCCgcTGGGC
     3001 CAGGATTCTC CTCGACGTCA CCGCATGTTA GCAGACTTCC TCTGCCCTCT CCACTGCCGA
     3061 TATCcttaag ttgtttgagc aagctcttca gttcggctac atcctttcgc aatgctgaaa
     3121 tctcctgttt aagtccgtcg gcctccccat cttcctcatt gtccgtaagc tccgcctttt
     3181 ccacgttgtt cacaatgact ccgatgaaaa gattgaaaat gataaaagta ccaatcagga
     3241 caaacgagac aaagtagagc catgaccagg gcacctctgc aaaaatgggc cgcattacac
     3301 cgctggccca gctTTTcaag gtcaccactt ggaacagcgt cagcaacgaa agctggaggt
     3361 tcccaaagta ttcaggcgat acgtgctgga agagcattgt cccgatcact gcaaagatat
     3421 agaagaagat ggacatcaag atcaagatat tgcccaacgc cggaatcgtc atcaccagcg
     3481 catctacgag tctgcgcagg gaggggacga cggagatcgc cctgagtacc cgcagcactc
     3541 taaggattcg caatactgtc acgaactggg ctcccgcgaa gatatgccca gccgcgacaa
     3601 tcagaaaatc aaaccaattc cacgagctgc ggaagaaggc cgactttggg ttcgacgcca
     3661 aaaacctcat cgcgatctcg atggtgaaga tccaaagcag gacgaggtca atccgataaa
     3721 agagccactt gtggtccgcg tagatcctcg gatatgtttc gattcccacg atcagtgcat
     3781 taaagaggat cagggcaatg acggtgaaag taaacgctct atggttgaca attttctgca
     3841 tctttgacgt gaatgagttc tgtttctggc gtgcttccat tttcatGGTG GCGgctagcT
     3901 ACGTAggcgc gccTTAATTA AGAAGTTCCT ATACTTCTGA TAGAATAGGA ACTTCttgcc
     3961 ttaacccaga aattatcact gttattcttt agaatggtgc aaagaGAAGT TCCTATACTT
     4021 TCTAGAGAAT AGGAACTTCC AGAATTCgat atcaagctta tcgataatca acctctggat
     4081 tacaaaattt gtgaaagatt gactggtatt cttaactatg ttgctccttt tacgctatgt
     4141 ggatacgctg ctttaatgcc tttgtatcat gctattgctt cccgtatggc tttcattttc
     4201 tcctccttgt ataaatcctg gttgctgtct ctttatgagg agttgtggcc cgttgtcagg
     4261 caacgtggcg tggtgtgcac tgtgtttgct gacgcaaccc ccactggttg gggcattgcc
     4321 accacctgtc agctcctttc cgggactttc gctttccccc tccctattgc cacggcggaa
     4381 ctcatcgccg cctgccttgc ccgctgctgg acaggggctc ggctgttggg cactgacaat
     4441 tccgtggtgt tgtcggggaa atcatcgtcc tttccttggc tgctcgccta tgttgccacc
     4501 tggattctgc gcgggacgtc cttctgctac gtcccttcgg ccctcaatcc agcggacctt
     4561 ccttcccgcg gcctgctgcc ggctctgcgg cctcttccgc gtcttcgcct tcgccctcag
     4621 acgagtcgga tctccctttg ggccgcctcc ccgcatcgat accgagcgct gctcgagaga
     4681 tctacgggtg gcatccctgt gacccctccc cagtgcctct cctggccctg gaagttgcca
     4741 ctccagtgcc caccagcctt gtcctaataa aattaagttg catcattttg tctgactagg
     4801 tgtccttcta taatattatg gggtggaggg gggtggtatg gagcaagggg caagttggga
     4861 agacaacctg tagggcctgc ggggtctatt gggaaccaag ctggagtgca gtggcacaat
     4921 cttggctcac tgcaatctcc gcctcctggg ttcaagcgat tctcctgcct cagcctcccg
     4981 agttgttggg attccaggca tgcatgacca ggctcagcta atttttgttt ttttggtaga
     5041 gacggggttt caccatattg gccaggctgg tctccaactc ctaatctcag gtgatctacc
     5101 caccttggcc tcccaaattg ctgggattac aggcgtgaac cactgctccc ttccctgtcc
     5161 ttctgatttt gtaggtaacc acgtgcggac cgagcggccg caggaacccc tagtgatgga
     5221 gttggccact ccctctctgc gcgctcgctc gctcactgag gccgggcgac caaaggtcgc
     5281 ccgacgcccg ggctttgccc gggcggcctc agtgagcgag cgagcgcgca gctgcctgca
     5341 ggggcgcctg atgcggtatt ttctccttac gcatctgtgc ggtatttcac accgcatann
     5401 nnnnnnnnnn nnnnnnnnnn nnnnnnnnnn nnnnnnnnnn nnnnnnnnnn nnnnnnnnnn
     5461 nnnnnnnnnn nnnnnnnnnn nnnnnnnnnn nnnnnnnnnn nnnnnnnnnn nnnnnnnnnn
     5521 nnnnnnnnnn nnnnnnnnnn cnnnnnnnnn nnnnnnnnnn nnnnnnnnnn nnnnnnnnnn
     5581 nnnnnnnnnn nnnnnnnnnn nnnnnnnnnn nnnnnnnnnn nnnnnnnnnn nnnnnnnnnn
     5641 nnnnnnnnnn nnnnnnnnnn nnnnnnnnnn nnnnnnnnnn nncctttgac gttggagtcc
     5701 acgttctttn nnnnnnnnnn nnnnnnnnnn nnnnnnnnnn nnnnnnaccc tatctcgggc
     5761 tattcttttg atttataagg gattttgccg atttcggcct attggttaaa aaatgagctg
     5821 atttaacaaa aatttaacgc gaattttaac aaaatattaa cgtttacaat tttatggtgc
     5881 actctcagta caatctgctc tgatgccgca tagttaagcc agccccgaca cccgccaaca
     5941 cccgctgacg cgccctgacg ggcttgtctg ctcccggcat ccgcttacag acaagctgtg
     6001 accgtctccg ggagctgcat gtgtcagagg ttttcaccgt catcaccgaa acgcgcgaga
     6061 cgaaagggcc tcgtgatacg cctattttta taggttaatg tcatgataat aatggtttct
     6121 tagacgtcag gtggcacttt tcggggaaat gtgcgcggaa cccctatttg tttatttttc
     6181 taaatacatt caaatatgta tccgctcatg agacaataac cctgataaat gcttcaataa
     6241 tattgaaaaa ggaagagtat gagtattcaa catttccgtg tcgcccttat tccctttttt
     6301 gcggcatttt gccttcctgt ttttgctcac ccagaaacgc tggtgaaagt aaaagatgct
     6361 gaagatcagt tgggtgcacg agtgggttac atcgaactgg atctcaacag cggtaagatc
     6421 cttgagagtt ttcgccccga agaacgtttt ccaatgatga gcacttttaa agttctgcta
     6481 tgtggcgcgg tattatcccg tattgacgcc gggcaagagc aactcggtcg ccgcatacac
     6541 tattctcaga atgacttggt tgagtactca ccagtcacag aaaagcatct tacggatggc
     6601 atgacagtaa gagaattatg cagtgctgcc ataaccatga gtgataacac tgcggccaac
     6661 ttacttctga caacgatcgg aggaccgaag gagctaaccg cttttttgca caacatgggg
     6721 gatcatgtaa ctcgccttga tcgttgggaa ccggagctga atgaagccat accaaacgac
     6781 gagcgtgaca ccacgatgcc tgtagcaatg gcaacaacgt tgcgcaaact attaactggc
     6841 gaactactta ctctagcttc ccggcaacaa ttaatagact ggatggaggc ggataaagtt
     6901 gcaggaccac ttctgcgctc ggcccttccg gctggctggt ttattgctga taaatctgga
     6961 gccggtgagc gtgggtctcg cggtatcatt gcagcactgg ggccagatgg taagccctcc
     7021 cgtatcgtag ttatctacac gacggggagt caggcaacta tggatgaacg aaatagacag
     7081 atcgctgaga taggtgcctc actgattaag cattggtaac tgtcagacca agtttactca
     7141 tatatacttt agattgattt aaaacttcat ttttaattta aaaggatcta ggtgaagatc
     7201 ctttttgata atctcatgac caaaatccct taacgtgagt tttcgttcca ctgagcgtca
     7261 gaccccgtag aaaagatcaa aggatcttct tgagatcctt tttttctgcg cgtaatctgc
     7321 tgcttgcaaa caaaaaaacc accgctacca gcggtggttt gtttgccgga tcaagagcta
     7381 ccaactcttt ttccgaaggt aactggcttc agcagagcgc agataccaaa tactgtcctt
     7441 ctagtgtagc cgtagttagg ccaccacttc aagaactctg tagcaccgcc tacatacctc
     7501 gctctgctaa tcctgttacc agtggctgct gccagtggcg ataagtcgtg tcttaccggg
     7561 ttggactcaa gacgatagtt accggataag gcgcagcggt cgggctgaac ggggggttcg
     7621 tgcacacagc ccagcttgga gcgaacgacc tacaccgaac tgagatacct acagcgtgag
     7681 ctatgagaaa gcgccacgct tcccgaaggg agaaaggcgg acaggtatcc ggtaagcggc
     7741 agggtcggaa caggagagcg cacgagggag cttccagggg gaaacgcctg gtatctttat
     7801 agtcctgtcg ggtttcgcca cctctgactt gagcgtcgat ttttgtgatg ctcgtcaggg
     7861 gggcggagcc tatggaaaaa cgccagcaac gcggcctttt tacggttcct ggccttttgc
     7921 tggccttttg ctcacatgt
//
