Features (pLannotate 1.2.2; 20 found; start..end, strand, type, name):
    897..1485    +  rep_origin     ori: high-copy-number ColE1/pMB1/pBR322/pUC origin of replication
   1558..1585    +  repeat_region  AAV2 ITR (fragment): inverted terminal repeat of adeno-associated virus serotype 2 inverted
   1614..1641    +  repeat_region  AAV2 ITR (fragment): inverted terminal repeat of adeno-associated virus serotype 2 inverted
   1704..1770    +  CDS            small t antigen (fragment): SV40 (simian virus 40) small t antigen
   1777..2955    +  promoter       EF-1α promoter: strong constitutive promoter for human elongation factor EF-1α
   2996..3045    -  intron         β-globin intron (fragment): internally truncated intron from human β-globin
   3046..3079    +  protein_bind   FRT (minimal): supports FLP-mediated excision but not integration (Turan and Bode, 2011) FLP recombinase from the Saccharomyces cerevisiae 2μ plasmid
   3089..4516    -  CDS            tdTomato: tdTomato is a basic (constitutively fluorescent) orange fluorescent protein published in 2004, derived from Discosoma sp.. It is reported to be a somewhat slowly-maturing tandem dimer with low acid sensitivity.
   5492..5542    -  intron         β-globin intron (fragment): internally truncated intron from human β-globin
   5542..5575    -  protein_bind   FRT (minimal): supports FLP-mediated excision but not integration (Turan and Bode, 2011) FLP recombinase from the Saccharomyces cerevisiae 2μ plasmid
   5578..5602    +  misc_feature   MCS (fragment): pBluescript multiple cloning site
   5602..6190    +  misc_feature   WPRE: woodchuck hepatitis virus posttranscriptional regulatory element
   6222..6698    +  polyA_signal   hGH poly(A) signal: human growth hormone polyadenylation signal
   6738..6878    +  repeat_region  AAV2 ITR: inverted terminal repeat of adeno-associated virus serotype 2 inverted
   6883..6934    -  misc_feature   bom (fragment): basis of mobility region from pBR322
   6953..7408    +  rep_origin     f1 ori (sequence partly withheld): f1 bacteriophage origin of replication; arrow indicates direction of (+) strand synthesis
   7409..7458    -  misc_feature   bom (fragment): basis of mobility region from pBR322
   7560..7595    -  CDS            rop (fragment): Rop protein, which maintains plasmids at low copy number; rop
   7690..7794    +  promoter       AmpR promoter: bla
   7795..726     +  CDS            AmpR (across the origin): β-lactamase; bla; confers resistance to ampicillin, carbenicillin, and related antibiotics
>Addgene plasmid #60660 | pAAV-EF1α-F-FLEX-mNaChBacMut-T2A-tdTomato | addgene full sequence | sequence record 469613 | Addgene NGS Result
GAACTGGATCTCAACAGCGGTAAGATCCTTGAGAGTTTTCGCCCCGAAGAACGTTTTCCAATGATGAGCA
CTTTTAAAGTTCTGCTATGTGGCGCGGTATTATCCCGTATTGACGCCGGGCAAGAGCAACTCGGTCGCCG
CATACACTATTCTCAGAATGACTTGGTTGAGTACTCACCAGTCACAGAAAAGCATCTTACGGATGGCATG
ACAGTAAGAGAATTATGCAGTGCTGCCATAACCATGAGTGATAACACTGCGGCCAACTTACTTCTGACAA
CGATCGGAGGACCGAAGGAGCTAACCGCTTTTTTGCACAACATGGGGGATCATGTAACTCGCCTTGATCG
TTGGGAACCGGAGCTGAATGAAGCCATACCAAACGACGAGCGTGACACCACGATGCCTGTAGCAATGGCA
ACAACGTTGCGCAAACTATTAACTGGCGAACTACTTACTCTAGCTTCCCGGCAACAATTAATAGACTGGA
TGGAGGCGGATAAAGTTGCAGGACCACTTCTGCGCTCGGCCCTTCCGGCTGGCTGGTTTATTGCTGATAA
ATCTGGAGCCGGTGAGCGTGGGTCTCGCGGTATCATTGCAGCACTGGGGCCAGATGGTAAGCCCTCCCGT
ATCGTAGTTATCTACACGACGGGGAGTCAGGCAACTATGGATGAACGAAATAGACAGATCGCTGAGATAG
GTGCCTCACTGATTAAGCATTGGTAACTGTCAGACCAAGTTTACTCATATATACTTTAGATTGATTTAAA
ACTTCATTTTTAATTTAAAAGGATCTAGGTGAAGATCCTTTTTGATAATCTCATGACCAAAATCCCTTAA
CGTGAGTTTTCGTTCCACTGAGCGTCAGACCCCGTAGAAAAGATCAAAGGATCTTCTTGAGATCCTTTTT
TTCTGCGCGTAATCTGCTGCTTGCAAACAAAAAAACCACCGCTACCAGCGGTGGTTTGTTTGCCGGATCA
AGAGCTACCAACTCTTTTTCCGAAGGTAACTGGCTTCAGCAGAGCGCAGATACCAAATACTGTTCTTCTA
GTGTAGCCGTAGTTAGGCCACCACTTCAAGAACTCTGTAGCACCGCCTACATACCTCGCTCTGCTAATCC
TGTTACCAGTGGCTGCTGCCAGTGGCGATAAGTCGTGTCTTACCGGGTTGGACTCAAGACGATAGTTACC
GGATAAGGCGCAGCGGTCGGGCTGAACGGGGGGTTCGTGCACACAGCCCAGCTTGGAGCGAACGACCTAC
ACCGAACTGAGATACCTACAGCGTGAGCTATGAGAAAGCGCCACGCTTCCCGAAGGGAGAAAGGCGGACA
GGTATCCGGTAAGCGGCAGGGTCGGAACAGGAGAGCGCACGAGGGAGCTTCCAGGGGGAAACGCCTGGTA
TCTTTATAGTCCTGTCGGGTTTCGCCACCTCTGACTTGAGCGTCGATTTTTGTGATGCTCGTCAGGGGGG
CGGAGCCTATGGAAAAACGCCAGCAACGCGGCCTTTTTACGGTTCCTGGCCTTTTGCTGGCCTTTTGCTC
ACATGTCCTGCAGGCAGCTGCGCGCTCGCTCGCTCACTGAGGCCGCCCGGGCGTCGGGCGACCTTTGGTC
GCCCGGCCTCAGTGAGCGAGCGAGCGCGCAGAGAGGGAGTGGCCAACTCCATCACTAGGGGTTCCTGCGG
CCGCACGCGTAAGCTTTGCAAAGATGGATAAAGTTTTAAACAGAGAGGAATCTTTGCAGCTAATGGACCT
TCTAGGTCTTGAAAGGAGTGGGAATTGGCTCCGGTGCCCGTCAGTGGGCAGAGCGCACATCGCCCACAGT
CCCCGAGAAGTTGGGGGGAGGGGTCGGCAATTGAACCGGTGCCTAGAGAAGGTGGCGCGGGGTAAACTGG
GAAAGTGATGTCGTGTACTGGCTCCGCCTTTTTCCCGAGGGTGGGGGAGAACCGTATATAAGTGCAGTAG
TCGCCGTGAACGTTCTTTTTCGCAACGGGTTTGCCGCCAGAACACAGGTAAGTGCCGTGTGTGGTTCCCG
CGGGCCTGGCCTCTTTACGGGTTATGGCCCTTGCGTGCCTTGAATTACTTCCACCTGGCTGCAGTACGTG
ATTCTTGATCCCGAGCTTCGGGTTGGAAGTGGGTGGGAGAGTTCGAGGCCTTGCGCTTAAGGAGCCCCTT
CGCCTCGTGCTTGAGTTGAGGCCTGGCCTGGGCGCTGGGGCCGCCGCGTGCGAATCTGGTGGCACCTTCG
CGCCTGTCTCGCTGCTTTCGATAAGTCTCTAGCCATTTAAAATTTTTGATGACCTGCTGCGACGCTTTTT
TTCTGGCAAGATAGTCTTGTAAATGCGGGCCAAGATCTGCACACTGGTATTTCGGTTTTTGGGGCCGCGG
GCGGCGACGGGGCCCGTGCGTCCCAGCGCACATGTTCGGCGAGGCGGGGCCTGCGAGCGCGGCCACCGAG
AATCGGACGGGGGTAGTCTCAAGCTGGCCGGCCTGCTCTGGTGCCTGGCCTCGCGCCGCCGTGTATCGCC
CCGCCCTGGGCGGCAAGGCTGGCCCGGTCGGCACCAGTTGCGTGAGCGGAAAGATGGCCGCTTCCCGGCC
CTGCTGCAGGGAGCTCAAAATGGAGGACGCGGCGCTCGGGAGAGCGGGCGGGTGAGTCACCCACACAAAG
GAAAAGGGCCTTTCCGTCCTCAGCCGTCGCTTCATGTGACTCCACGGAGTACCGGGCGCCGTCCAGGCAC
CTCGATTAGTTCTCGAGCTTTTGGAGTACGTCGTCTTTAGGTTGGGGGGAGGGGTTTTATGCGATGGAGT
TTCCCCACACTGAGTGGGTGGAGACTGAAGTTAGGCCAGCTTGGCACTTGATGTAATTCTCCTTGGAATT
TGCCCTTTTTGAGTTTGGATCTTGGTTCATTCTCAAGCCTCAGACAGTGGTTCAAAGTTTTTTTCTTCCA
TTTCAGGTGTCGTGAGGTACCGAAGTTCCTATTCTATCAGAAGTATAGGAACTTCGCAGAATGGTAGCTG
GATTGTAGCTGCTATTAGCAATATGAAACCTCTTAGAAGTTCCTATTCTCTAGAAAGTATAGGAACTTCG
AATTCTTACTTGTACAGCTCGTCCATGCCGTACAGGAACAGGTGGTGGCGGCCCTCGGAGCGCTCGTACT
GTTCCACGATGGTGTAGTCCTCGTTGTGGGAGGTGATGTCCAGCTTGGTGTCCACGTAGTAGTAGCCGGG
CAGTTGCACGGGCTTCTTGGCCATGTAGATGGTCTTGAACTCCACCAGGTAGTGGCCGCCGTCCTTCAGC
TTCAGGGCCTGGTGGATCTCGCCCTTCAGCACGCCGTCGCGGGGGTACAGGCGCTCGGTGGAGGCCTCCC
AGCCCATGGTCTTCTTCTGCATTACGGGGCCGTCGGGGGGGAAGTTGGTGCCGCGCATCTTCACCTTGTA
GATCAGCGTGCCGTCCTGCAGGGAGGAGTCCTGGGTCACGGTCACCAGACCGCCGTCCTCGAAGTTCATC
ACGCGCTCCCACTTGAAGCCCTCGGGGAAGGACAGCTTCTTGTAATCGGGGATGTCGGCGGGGTGCTTCA
CGTACGCCTTGGAGCCGTACATGAACTGGGGGGACAGGATGTCCCAGGCGAAGGGCAGGGGGCCGCCCTT
GGTCACCTTCAGCTTGGCGGTCTGGGTGCCCTCGTAGGGGCGGCCCTCGCCCTCGCCCTCGATCTCGAAC
TCGTGGCCGTTCATGGAGCCCTCCATGCGCACCTTGAAGCGCATGAACTCTTTGATGACGGCCATGTTGT
TGTCCTCGGAGGAGGCGGTGCCGGAGCTGCCGCTGCCGGTGCTGCCGGTGCCATGCCCCAGGAACAGGTG
GTGGCGGCCCTCGGAGCGCTCGTACTGTTCCACGATGGTGTAGTCCTCGTTGTGGGAGGTGATGTCCAGC
TTGGTGTCCACGTAGTAGTAGCCGGGCAGTTGCACGGGCTTCTTGGCCATGTAGATGGTCTTGAACTCCA
CCAGGTAGTGGCCGCCGTCCTTCAGCTTCAGGGCCTGGTGGATCTCGCCCTTCAGCACGCCGTCGCGGGG
GTACAGGCGCTCGGTGGAGGCCTCCCAGCCCATGGTCTTCTTCTGCATTACGGGGCCGTCGGGGGGGAAG
TTGGTGCCGCGCATCTTCACCTTGTAGATCAGCGTGCCGTCCTGCAGGGAGGAGTCCTGGGTCACGGTCA
CCAGACCGCCGTCCTCGAAGTTCATCACGCGCTCCCACTTGAAGCCCTCGGGGAAGGACAGCTTCTTGTA
ATCGGGGATGTCGGCGGGGTGCTTCACGTACGCCTTGGAGCCGTACATGAACTGGGGGGACAGGATGTCC
CAGGCGAAGGGCAGGGGGCCGCCCTTGGTCACCTTCAGCTTGGCGGTCTGGGTGCCCTCGTAGGGGCGGC
CCTCGCCCTCGCCCTCGATCTCGAACTCGTGGCCGTTCATGGAGCCCTCCATGCGCACCTTGAAGCGCAT
GAACTCTTTGATGACCTCCTCGCCCTTGCTCACCATGGTGGCGGGATCCGCTGGGCCAGGATTCTCCTCG
ACGTCACCGCATGTTAGCAGACTTCCTCTGCCCTCTCCACTGCCGATATCCTTAAGTTGTTTGAGCAAGC
TCTTCAGTTCGGCTACATCCTTTCGCAATGCTGAAATCTCCTGTTTAAGTCCGTCGGCCTCCCCATCTTC
CTCATTGTCCGTAAGCTCCGCCTTTTCCACGTTGTTCACAATGACTCCGATGAAAAGATTGAAAATGATA
AAAGTACCAATCAGGACAAACGAGACAAAGTAGAGCCATGACCAGGGCACCTCTGCAAAAATGGGCCGCA
TTACACCGCTGGCCCAGCTTTTCAAGGTCACCACTTGGAACAGCGTCAGCAACGAAAGCTGGAGGTTCCC
AAAGTATTCAGGCGATACGTGCTGGAAGAGCATTGTCCCGATCACTGCAAAGATATAGAAGAAGATGGAC
ATCAAGATCAAGATATTGCCCAACGCCGGAATCGTCATCACCAGCGCATCTACGAGTCTGCGCAGGGAGG
GGACGACGGAGATCGCCCTGAGTACCCGCAGCACTCTAAGGATTCGCAATACTGTCACGAACTGGGCTCC
CGCGAAGATATGCCCAGCCGCGACAATCAGAAAATCAAACCAATTCCACGAGCTGCGGAAGAAGGCCGAC
TTTGGGTTCGACGCCAAAAACCTCATCGCGATCTCGATGGTGAAGATCCAAAGCAGGACGAGGTCAATCC
GATAAAAGAGCCACTTGTGGTCCGCGTAGATCCTCGGATATGTTTCGATTCCCACGATCAGTGCATTAAA
GAGGATCAGGGCAATGACGGTGAAAGTAAACGCTCTATGGTTGACAATTTTCTGCATCTTTGACGTGAAT
GAGTTCTGTTTCTGGCGTGCTTCCATTTTCATGGTGGCGGCTAGCTACGTAGGCGCGCCTTAATTAAGAA
GTTCCTATACTTCTGATAGAATAGGAACTTCTTGCCTTAACCCAGAAATTATCACTGTTATTCTTTAGAA
TGGTGCAAAGAGAAGTTCCTATACTTTCTAGAGAATAGGAACTTCCAGAATTCGATATCAAGCTTATCGA
TAATCAACCTCTGGATTACAAAATTTGTGAAAGATTGACTGGTATTCTTAACTATGTTGCTCCTTTTACG
CTATGTGGATACGCTGCTTTAATGCCTTTGTATCATGCTATTGCTTCCCGTATGGCTTTCATTTTCTCCT
CCTTGTATAAATCCTGGTTGCTGTCTCTTTATGAGGAGTTGTGGCCCGTTGTCAGGCAACGTGGCGTGGT
GTGCACTGTGTTTGCTGACGCAACCCCCACTGGTTGGGGCATTGCCACCACCTGTCAGCTCCTTTCCGGG
ACTTTCGCTTTCCCCCTCCCTATTGCCACGGCGGAACTCATCGCCGCCTGCCTTGCCCGCTGCTGGACAG
GGGCTCGGCTGTTGGGCACTGACAATTCCGTGGTGTTGTCGGGGAAATCATCGTCCTTTCCTTGGCTGCT
CGCCTATGTTGCCACCTGGATTCTGCGCGGGACGTCCTTCTGCTACGTCCCTTCGGCCCTCAATCCAGCG
GACCTTCCTTCCCGCGGCCTGCTGCCGGCTCTGCGGCCTCTTCCGCGTCTTCGCCTTCGCCCTCAGACGA
GTCGGATCTCCCTTTGGGCCGCCTCCCCGCATCGATACCGAGCGCTGCTCGAGAGATCTACGGGTGGCAT
CCCTGTGACCCCTCCCCAGTGCCTCTCCTGGCCCTGGAAGTTGCCACTCCAGTGCCCACCAGCCTTGTCC
TAATAAAATTAAGTTGCATCATTTTGTCTGACTAGGTGTCCTTCTATAATATTATGGGGTGGAGGGGGGT
GGTATGGAGCAAGGGGCAAGTTGGGAAGACAACCTGTAGGGCCTGCGGGGTCTATTGGGAACCAAGCTGG
AGTGCAGTGGCACAATCTTGGCTCACTGCAATCTCCGCCTCCTGGGTTCAAGCGATTCTCCTGCCTCAGC
CTCCCGAGTTGTTGGGATTCCAGGCATGCATGACCAGGCTCAGCTAATTTTTGTTTTTTTGGTAGAGACG
GGGTTTCACCATATTGGCCAGGCTGGTCTCCAACTCCTAATCTCAGGTGATCTACCCACCTTGGCCTCCC
AAATTGCTGGGATTACAGGCGTGAACCACTGCTCCCTTCCCTGTCCTTCTGATTTTGTAGGTAACCACGT
GCGGACCGAGCGGCCGCAGGAACCCCTAGTGATGGAGTTGGCCACTCCCTCTCTGCGCGCTCGCTCGCTC
ACTGAGGCCGGGCGACCAAAGGTCGCCCGACGCCCGGGCTTTGCCCGGGCGGCCTCAGTGAGCGAGCGAG
CGCGCAGCTGCCTGCAGGGGCGCCTGATGCGGTATTTTCTCCTTACGCATCTGTGCGGTATTTCACACCG
CATA
[95 nt withheld, positions 6935-7029]
T
[46 nt withheld, positions 7031-7076]
C
[141 nt withheld, positions 7078-7218]
CCTTTGACGTTGGAGTCCACGTTCTTT
[37 nt withheld, positions 7246-7282]
ACTCTATCTCGGGCTATTCTTTTGATTTATAAGGGATTTTGCCGATTTCGGTCTATTGGTTAAAAAATGA
GCTGATTTAACAAAAATTTAACGCGAATTTTAACAAAATATTAACGTTTACAATTTTATGGTGCACTCTC
AGTACAATCTGCTCTGATGCCGCATAGTTAAGCCAGCCCCGACACCCGCCAACACCCGCTGACGCGCCCT
GACGGGCTTGTCTGCTCCCGGCATCCGCTTACAGACAAGCTGTGACCGTCTCCGGGAGCTGCATGTGTCA
GAGGTTTTCACCGTCATCACCGAAACGCGCGAGACGAAAGGGCCTCGTGATACGCCTATTTTTATAGGTT
AATGTCATGATAATAATGGTTTCTTAGACGTCAGGTGGCACTTTTCGGGGAAATGTGCGCGGAACCCCTA
TTTGTTTATTTTTCTAAATACATTCAAATATGTATCCGCTCATGAGACAATAACCCTGATAAATGCTTCA
ATAATATTGAAAAAGGAAGAGTATGAGTATTCAACATTTCCGTGTCGCCCTTATTCCCTTTTTTGCGGCA
TTTTGCCTTCCTGTTTTTGCTCACCCAGAAACGCTGGTGAAAGTAAAAGATGCTGAAGATCAGTTGGGTG
CACGAGTGGGTTACATC
