>Addgene plasmid #60660 | pAAV-EF1α-F-FLEX-mNaChBacMut-T2A-tdTomato | addgene partial sequence | sequence record 98820 | tdTomato-Fwd 5'-ctgttcctgtacggcatgg-3'
AGTTCCTATACTTTCTAGAGAATAGGAACTTCTAAGAGGTTTCATATTGCTAATAGCAGCTACAATCCAG
CTACCATTCTGCGAAGTTCCTATACTTCTGATAGAATAGGAACTTCGGTACCTCACGACACCTGAAATGG
AAGAAAAAAACTTTGAACCACTGTCTGAGGCTTGAGAATGAACCAAGATCCAAACTCAAAAAGGGCAAAT
TCCAAGGAGAATTACATCAAGTGCCAAGCTGGCCTAACTTCAGTCTCCACCCACTCA
