>Addgene plasmid #60660 | pAAV-EF1α-F-FLEX-mNaChBacMut-T2A-tdTomato | addgene partial sequence | sequence record 98823 | EF1a-F 5'-TCAAGCCTCAGACAGTGGTTC-3'
GTACCGAAGTTCCTATTCTATCAGAAGTATAGGAACTTCGCAGAATGGTAGCTGGATTGTAGCTGCTATT
AGCAATATGAAACCTCTTAGAAGTTCCTATTCTCTAGAAAGTATAGGAACTTCGAATTCTTACTTGTACA
GCTCGTCCATGCCGTACAGGAACAGGTGGTGGCGGCCCTCGGAGCGCTCGTACTGTTCCACGATGGTGTA
GTCCTCGTTGTGGGAGG
