>Addgene plasmid #60660 | pAAV-EF1α-F-FLEX-mNaChBacMut-T2A-tdTomato | addgene partial sequence | sequence record 99134 | WPRE-R 5'-CATAGCGTAAAAGGAGCAACA-3'
AATTTTGTAATCCAGAGGTTGATTATCGATAAGCTTGATATCGAATTCTGGAAGTTCCTATTCTCTAGAA
AGTATAGGAACTTCTCTTTGCACCATTCTAAAGAATAACAGTGATAATTTCTGGGTTAAGGCAAGAAGTT
CCTATTCTATCAGAAGTATAGGAACTTCTTAATTAAGGCGCGCCTACGTAGCTAGCCGCCACCATGAAAA
TGGAAGCACGCCAGAAACAGAACTCATTCACGTCAAAGATGCAGAAAATTGTCAACCATAGAGCGTTTAC
TTTCACCGTCATTGCCCTGATCCTCTTTAATGCACTGATCGTGGGAATCGAAACATATCCGAGGATCTAC
GCGGACCACAAGTGGCTCTTTTATCGGATTGACCTCGTCCTGCTTTGGATCTTCACCATCGAGATCGCGA
TGAGGTTTTTGGCGTCGAACCCAAAGTCGGCCTTCTTCCG
